>Addgene plasmid #15527 | pI7-ISH | depositor partial sequence | sequence record 8307 | Author sequence
ATGGAGCGAAGGAACCACACTGGGAGAGTGAGTGAATTTGTGTTGCTGGGTTTCCCAGCTCCTGCCCCAC
TGCGGGCACTACTATTTTTCCTTTCTCTGTTGGCCTACGTGTTGGTGCTGACTGAAAACATACTCATCAT
TACAGCAATTAGGAACCACCCCACCCTCCACAAACCCATGTATTTTTTCTTGGCTAATATGTCATTCCTG
GAGATTTGGTATGTCACTGTTACGATTCCTAAGATGCTTGCTGGCTTCATTGGTTCCGAGGAGAATCATG
GACAGCTGATCTCCTTTGAGGCATGCATGACACAGCTCTACTTTTTCCTAGGCTTGGGTTGCACAGAGTG
TGTCCTTCTTGCTGTCATGGCCTATGACCGCTATGTGGCCATCTGTCACCCACTCCACTATCCTGTCATT
GTCAGTAGCCGGCTATGTGTGCAGATGGCAGCTGGATCCTGGGCTGGAGGTTTTGGTATCTCCATGGTTA
AAGTTTTCCTCATTTCTCGCCTGTCTTACTGTGGCCCCAACACCATCAACCACTTTTTCTGTGATGTTTC
TCCATTGCTCAACTTGTCATGCACTGACATGTCCACAGCAGAGCTTACAGACTTTATCCTGGCCATTTTT
ATTCTGCTGGGGCCACTCTCTGTCACTGGGGCTTCCTATATGGCCATCACAGGTGCAGTGATGCGCATCC
CCTCAGCTGCTGGCCGCCATAAGGCCTTTTCAACCTGTGCCTCCCACCTCACTGTTGTGATTATCTTCTA
TGCAGCCAGTATTTTCATCTATGCCAGGCCTAAGGCACTCTCAGCTTTTGACACCAACAAGCTGGTCTCT
GTACTCTACGCTGTCATTGTACCATTGCTCAATCCCATCATCTACTGCTTGCGCAATCAAGAAGTCAAAA
AAGCCCTACGTCGCACTCTGCACCTGGCCCAAGGCCAGGACGCCAATACCAAGAAATCCAGCAGAGATGG
TTAG
