>Addgene plasmid #15527 | pI7-ISH | addgene partial sequence | sequence record 22013 | 15527 with M13F
GCCCGACGTCGCATGGCTCCCGGCCGCCATGGCGGCCGCGGGAATTCGATTATGGAGCGAAGGAACCACA
CTGGGAGAGTGAGTGAATTTGTGTTGCTGGGTTTCCCAGCTCCTGCCCCACTGCGGGCTCTACTATTTTT
CCTTTCTCTGTTGGCCTACGTGTTGGTGCTGACTGAAAACATACTCATCATTACAGCAATTAGGAACCAC
CCCACCCTCCACAAACCCATGTATTTTTTCTTGGCTAATATGTCATTCCTGGAGATTTGGTATGTCACTG
TTACGATTCCTAAGATGCTTGCTGGCTTCATTGGTTCCGAGGAGAATCATGGACAGCTGATCTCCTTTGA
GGCATGCATGACACAGCTCTACTTTTTCCTAGGCTTGGGTTGCACAGAGTGTGTCCTTCTTGCTGTCATG
GCCTATGACCGCTATGTGGCCATCTGTCACCCACTCCACTATCCTGTCATTGTCAGTAGCCGGCTATGTG
TGCAGATGGCAGCTGGATCCTGGGCTGGAGGTTTTGGTATCTCCATGGTTAAAGTTTTCCTCATTTCTCG
CCTGTCTTACTGTGGCCCCAACACCATCAACCACTTTTTCTGTGATGTTTCTCCATTGCTCAACTTGTCA
TGCACTGACATGTCCACAG
