>Addgene plasmid #15527 | pI7-ISH | addgene partial sequence | sequence record 22014 | 15527 with M13R
ACTCAAGCTATGCATCCAACGCGTTGGGAGCTCTCCCATATGGTCGACCTGCAGGCGGCCGCGAATTCAC
TAGTGATTCTAACCATCTCTGCTGGATTTCTTGGTATTGGCGTCCTGGCCTTGGGCCAGGTGCAGAGTGC
GACGTAGGGCTTTTTTGACTTCTTGATTGCGCAAGCAGTAGATGATGGGATTGAGCAATGGTACAATGAC
AGCGTAGAGTACAGAGACCAGCTTGTTGGTGTTAAAAGCTGAGAGTGCCTTAGGCCTGGCATAGATGAAA
ATACTGGCTGCATAGAAGATAATCACAACAGTGAGGTGGGAGGCACAGGTTGAAAAGGCCTTATGGCGGC
CAGCAGCTGAGGGGATGCGCATCACTGCACCTGTGATGGCCATATAGGAAGCCCCAGTGACAGAGAGTGG
CCCCAGCAGAATAAAAATGGCCAGGATAAAGTCTGTAAGCTCTGCTGTGGACATGTCAGTGCATGACAAG
TTGAGCAATGGAGAAACATCACAGAAAAAGTGGTTGATGGTGTTGGGGCCACAGTAAGACAGGCGAGAAA
TGAGGAAAACTTTAACCATGGAGATACCAAAACCTCCAGCCCAGGATCCAGCTGCCATCTGCACACATAG
CCGGCTACTGACAATGACAGGAT
