[The description below was written by a language model from this plasmid's Addgene catalogue record.]
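Description:
pI7-ISH is a riboprobe template plasmid built on pGEM-T Easy, a small (about 3 kb) high-copy bacterial cloning vector. It is propagated in E. coli under ampicillin selection and has no elements recorded for expression in eukaryotic cells. Its purpose is in vitro transcription rather than protein production.

The insert is a 984 bp fragment of the mouse odorant receptor gene I7, also known as MOR103-15 or Olfr2 and currently designated Or6a2. It was introduced by restriction enzyme cloning. In pGEM-T Easy the cloning site is flanked by opposing T7 and SP6 bacteriophage RNA polymerase promoters, consistent with the T7 and SP6 sequencing primers listed for the two ends of the insert. This arrangement allows labelled RNA to be transcribed from either strand after the plasmid is linearised on the appropriate side, giving an antisense probe that hybridises to the I7 mRNA and a sense probe that can serve as a negative control. The record does not state the orientation of the insert, so it does not indicate which promoter yields the antisense strand. It also does not specify whether the fragment corresponds to the full coding sequence or only part of the transcript.

The plasmid is catalogued for in situ hybridization, and it comes from work on how the H element influences odorant receptor gene expression in mouse. In that context, a probe of this kind would be used to detect and count the olfactory sensory neurons expressing I7 in tissue sections. No feature table was provided, so the details of the backbone elements given here reflect the standard pGEM-T Easy design rather than an annotated sequence of this construct.
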