Addgene plasmid #15527: pI7-ISH
Depositing lab: Peter Mombaerts. Depositing organization: Rockefeller University. Publication: Local and cis Effects of the H Element on Expression of Odorant Receptor Genes in Mouse. Fuss SH, Omura M, Mombaerts P. Cell. 2007 Jul 27. 130(2):373-84. 10.1016/j.cell.2007.06.023 PubMed 17662950.
Backbone
  Vector backbone: pGEM-T Easy
  Backbone manufacturer: Promega
  Backbone size w/o insert (bp): 3015
  Vector type: for riboprobe, in situ hybridization
Growth in bacteria
  Bacterial resistance: Ampicillin, 100 μg/mL
  Growth temperature: 37°C
  Growth strain: DH5alpha
  Copy number: High Copy
Gene/Insert
  Gene/Insert name: I7 (alt names: MOR103-15; Olfr2)
  Species: M. musculus (mouse)
  Insert size (bp): 984
  GenBank ID: AY073714
  Entrez Gene: Or6a2 (a.k.a. I7, MOR103-15, Olfr2, Olfr41)
  Cloning method: Restriction Enzyme
  Sequencing primers: 5′ T7; 3′ SP6
Terms and licenses: Academic/Nonprofit Terms; Industry Terms: Not Available to Industry
How to cite: pI7-ISH was a gift from Peter Mombaerts (Addgene plasmid # 15527 ; http://n2t.net/addgene:15527 ; RRID:Addgene_15527)
